>Addgene plasmid #136436 | pCEP4-myc-PDGFRalpha-V242K | depositor full sequence | sequence record 263246 | pCEP4-myc-PDGFRalpha-V242K sequence 13705 bps
GCTAGCGCCACCATGAAGACCATCATCGCCCTGAGCTACATCTTCTGCCTGGTGTTCGCCGAGCAGAAAT
TGATCAGCGAGGAGGACCTGGGCAGCCCTGGAGGCGCCTCTGGCCAGCTTTCATTACCCTCTATCCTTCC
AAATGAAAATGAAAAGGTTGTGCAGCTGAATTCATCCTTTTCTCTGAGATGCTTTGGGGAGAGTGAAGTG
AGCTGGCAGTACCCCATGTCTGAAGAAGAGAGCTCCGATGTGGAAATCAGAAATGAAGAAAACAACAGCG
GCCTTTTTGTGACGGTCTTGGAAGTGAGCAGTGCCTCGGCGGCCCACACAGGGTTGTACACTTGCTATTA
CAACCACACTCAGACAGAAGAGAATGAGCTTGAAGGCAGGCACATTTACATCTATGTGCCAGACCCAGAT
GTAGCCTTTGTACCTCTAGGAATGACGGATTATTTAGTCATCGTGGAGGATGATGATTCTGCCATTATAC
CTTGTCGCACAACTGATCCCGAGACTCCTGTAACCTTACACAACAGTGAGGGGGTGGTACCTGCCTCCTA
TGACAGCAGACAGGGCTTTAATGGGACCTTCACTGTAGGGCCCTATATCTGTGAGGCCACCGTCAAAGGA
AAGAAGTTCCAGACCATCCCATTTAATGTTTATGCTTTAAAAGCAACATCAGAGCTGGATCTAGAAATGG
AAGCTCTTAAAACCGTGTATAAGTCAGGGGAAACGATTGTGGTCACCTGTGCTGTTTTTAACAATGAGAA
GGTTGACCTTCAATGGACTTACCCTGGAGAAGTGAAAGGCAAAGGCATCACAATGCTGGAAGAAATCAAA
GTCCCATCCATCAAATTGGTGTACACTTTGACGGTCCCCGAGGCCACGGTGAAAGACAGTGGAGATTACG
AATGTGCTGCCCGCCAGGCTACCAGGGAGGTCAAAGAAATGAAGAAAGTCACTATTTCTGTCCATGAGAA
AGGTTTCATTGAAATCAAACCCACCTTCAGCCAGTTGGAAGCTGTCAACCTGCATGAAGTCAAACATTTT
GTTGTAGAGGTGCGGGCCTACCCACCTCCCAGGATATCCTGGCTGAAAAACAATCTGACTCTGATTGAAA
ATCTCACTGAGATCACCACTGATGTGGAAAAGATTCAGGAAATAAGGTATCGAAGCAAATTAAAGCTGAT
CCGTGCTAAGGAAGAAGACAGTGGCCATTATACTATTGTAGCTCAAAATGAAGATGCTGTGAAGAGCTAT
ACTTTTGAACTGTTAACTCAAGTTCCTTCATCCATTCTGGACTTGGTCGATGATCACCATGGCTCAACTG
GGGGACAGACCGTACGGTGCACAGCTGAAGGCACGCCGCTTCCTGATATTGAGTGGATGATATGCAAAGA
TATTAAGAAATGTAATAATGAAACTTCCTGGACTATTTTGGCCAACAATGTCTCAAACATCATCACGGAG
ATCCACTCCCGAGACAGGAGTACCGTGGAGGGCCGTGTGACTTTCGCCAAAGTGGAGGAGACCATCGCCG
TGCGATGCCTGGCTAAGAATCTCCTTGGAGCTGAGAACCGAGAGCTGAAGCTGGTGGCTCCCACCCTGCG
TTCTGAACTCACGGTGGCTGCTGCAGTCCTGGTGCTGTTGGTGATTGTGATCATCTCACTTATTGTCCTG
GTTGTCATTTGGAAACAGAAACCGAGGTATGAAATTCGCTGGAGGGTCATTGAATCAATCAGCCCGGATG
GACATGAATATATTTATGTGGACCCGATGCAGCTGCCTTATGACTCAAGATGGGAGTTTCCAAGAGATGG
ACTAGTGCTTGGTCGGGTCTTGGGGTCTGGAGCGTTTGGGAAGGTGGTTGAAGGAACAGCCTATGGATTA
AGCCGGTCCCAACCTGTCATGAAAGTTGCAGTGAAGATGCTAAAACCCACGGCCAGATCCAGTGAAAAAC
AAGCTCTCATGTCTGAACTGAAGATAATGACTCACCTGGGGCCACATTTGAACATTGTAAACTTGCTGGG
AGCCTGCACCAAGTCAGGCCCCATTTACATCATCACAGAGTATTGCTTCTATGGAGATTTGGTCAACTAT
TTGCATAAGAATAGGGATAGCTTCCTGAGCCACCACCCAGAGAAGCCAAAGAAAGAGCTGGATATCTTTG
GATTGAACCCTGCTGATGAAAGCACACGGAGCTATGTTATTTTATCTTTTGAAAACAATGGTGACTACAT
GGACATGAAGCAGGCTGATACTACACAGTATGTCCCCATGCTAGAAAGGAAAGAGGTTTCTAAATATTCC
GACATCCAGAGATCACTCTATGATCGTCCAGCCTCATATAAGAAGAAATCTATGTTAGACTCAGAAGTCA
AAAACCTCCTTTCAGATGATAACTCAGAAGGCCTTACTTTATTGGATTTGTTGAGCTTCACCTATCAAGT
TGCCCGAGGAATGGAGTTTTTGGCTTCAAAAAATTGTGTCCACCGTGATCTGGCTGCTCGCAACGTCCTC
CTGGCACAAGGAAAAATTGTGAAGATCTGTGACTTTGGCCTGGCCAGAGACATCATGCATGATTCGAACT
ATGTGTCGAAAGGCAGTACCTTTCTGCCCGTGAAGTGGATGGCTCCTGAGAGCATCTTTGACAACCTCTA
CACCACACTGAGTGATGTCTGGTCTTATGGCATTCTGCTCTGGGAGATCTTTTCCCTTGGTGGCACCCCT
TACCCCGGCATGATGGTGGATTCTACTTTCTACAATAAGATCAAGAGTGGGTACCGGATGGCCAAGCCTG
ACCACGCTACCAGTGAAGTCTACGAGATCATGGTGAAATGCTGGAACAGTGAGCCGGAGAAGAGACCCTC
CTTTTACCACCTGAGTGAGATTGTGGAGAATCTGCTGCCTGGACAATATAAAAAGAGTTATGAAAAAATT
CACCTGGACTTCCTGAAGAGTGACCATCCTGCTGTGGCACGCATGCGTGTGGACTCAGACAATGCATACA
TTGGTGTCACCTACAAAAACGAGGAAGACAAGCTGAAGGACTGGGAGGGTGGTCTGGATGAGCAGAGACT
GAGCGCTGACAGTGGCTACATCATTCCTCTGCCTGACATTGACCCTGTCCCTGAGGAGGAGGACCTGGGC
AAGAGGAACAGACACAGCTCGCAGACCTCTGAAGAGAGTGCCATTGAGACGGGTTCCAGCAGTTCCACCT
TCATCAAGAGAGAGGACGAGACCATTGAAGACATCGACATGATGGACGACATCGGCATAGACTCTTCAGA
CCTGGTGGAAGACAGCTTCCTGTAATGACTCGAGGCCGGCAAGGCCGGATCCAGACATGATAAGATACAT
TGATGAGTTTGGACAAACCACAACTAGAATGCAGTGAAAAAAATGCTTTATTTGTGAAATTTGTGATGCT
ATTGCTTTATTTGTAACCATTATAAGCTGCAATAAACAAGTTAACAACAACAATTGCATTCATTTTATGT
TTCAGGTTCAGGGGGAGGTGGGGAGGTTTTTTAAAGCAAGTAAAACCTCTACAAATGTGGTATGGCTGAT
TATGATCCGGCTGCCTCGCGCGTTTCGGTGATGACGGTGAAAACCTCTGACACATGCAGCTCCCGGAGAC
GGTCACAGCTTGTCTGTAAGCGGATGCCGGGAGCAGACAAGCCCGTCAGGGCGCGTCAGCGGGTGTTGGC
GGGTGTCGGGGCGCAGCCATGACCGGTCGACTCTAGAGCCCCGCCGCCGGACGAACTAAACCTGACTACG
GCATCTCTGCCCCTTCTTCGCTGGTACGAGGAGCGCTTTTGTTTTGTATTCGGGGCAGTGCATGTAATCC
CTTCAGTTGGTTGGTACAACTTGCCAACTGGGCCCTGTTCCACATGTGACACGGGGGGGGACCAAACACA
AAGGGGTTCTCTGACTGTAGTTGACATCCTTATAAATGGATGTGCACATTTGCCAACACTGAGTGGCTTT
CATCCTGGAGCAGACTTTGCATGCTGTGGACTGCAACACAACATTGCCTTTATGTGTAACTCTTGGCTGA
AGCTCTTACACCAATGCTGGGGGACATGTACCTCCCAGGGGCCCAGGAAGACTACGGGAGGCTACACCAA
CGTCAATCAGAGGGGCCTGTGTAGCTACCGATAAGCGGACCCTCAAGAGGGCATTAGCAATAGTGTTTAT
AAGGCCCCCTTGTTAACCCTAAACGGGTAGCATATGCTTCCCGGGTAGTAGTATATACTATCCAGACTAA
CCCTAATTCAATAGCATATGTTACCCAACGGGAAGCATATGCTATCGAATTAGGGTTAGTAAAAGGGTCC
TAAGGAACAGCGATATCTCCCACCCCATGAGCTGTCACGGTTTTATTTACATGGGGTCAGGATTCCACGA
GGGTAGTGAACCATTTTAGTCACAAGGGCAGTGGCTGAAGATCAAGGAGCGGGCAGTGAACTCTCCTGAA
TCTTCGCCTGCTTCTTCATTCTCCTTCGTTTAGCTAATAGAATAACTGCTGAGTTGTGAACAGTAAGGTG
TATGTGAGGTGCTCGAAAACAAGGTTTCAGGTGACGCCCCCAGAATAAAATTTGGACGGGGGGTTCAGTG
GTGGCATTGTGCTATGACACCAATATAACCCTCACAAACCCCTTGGGCAATAAATACTAGTGTAGGAATG
AAACATTCTGAATATCTTTAACAATAGAAATCCATGGGGTGGGGACAAGCCGTAAAGACTGGATGTCCAT
CTCACACGAATTTATGGCTATGGGCAACACATAATCCTAGTGCAATATGATACTGGGGTTATTAAGATGT
GTCCCAGGCAGGGACCAAGACAGGTGAACCATGTTGTTACACTCTATTTGTAACAAGGGGAAAGAGAGTG
GACGCCGACAGCAGCGGACTCCACTGGTTGTCTCTAACACCCCCGAAAATTAAACGGGGCTCCACGCCAA
TGGGGCCCATAAACAAAGACAAGTGGCCACTCTTTTTTTTGAAATTGTGGAGTGGGGGCACGCGTCAGCC
CCCACACGCCGCCCTGCGGTTTTGGACTGTAAAATAAGGGTGTAATAACTTGGCTGATTGTAACCCCGCT
AACCACTGCGGTCAAACCACTTGCCCACAAAACCACTAATGGCACCCCGGGGAATACCTGCATAAGTAGG
TGGGCGGGCCAAGATAGGGGCGCGATTGCTGCGATCTGGAGGACAAATTACACACACTTGCGCCTGAGCG
CCAAGCACAGGGTTGTTGGTCCTCATATTCACGAGGTCGCTGAGAGCACGGTGGGCTAATGTTGCCATGG
GTAGCATATACTACCCAAATATCTGGATAGCATATGCTATCCTAATCTATATCTGGGTAGCATAGGCTAT
CCTAATCTATATCTGGGTAGCATATGCTATCCTAATCTATATCTGGGTAGTATATGCTATCCTAATTTAT
ATCTGGGTAGCATAGGCTATCCTAATCTATATCTGGGTAGCATATGCTATCCTAATCTATATCTGGGTAG
TATATGCTATCCTAATCTGTATCCGGGTAGCATATGCTATCCTAATAGAGATTAGGGTAGTATATGCTAT
CCTAATTTATATCTGGGTAGCATATACTACCCAAATATCTGGATAGCATATGCTATCCTAATCTATATCT
GGGTAGCATATGCTATCCTAATCTATATCTGGGTAGCATAGGCTATCCTAATCTATATCTGGGTAGCATA
TGCTATCCTAATCTATATCTGGGTAGTATATGCTATCCTAATTTATATCTGGGTAGCATAGGCTATCCTA
ATCTATATCTGGGTAGCATATGCTATCCTAATCTATATCTGGGTAGTATATGCTATCCTAATCTGTATCC
GGGTAGCATATGCTATCCTCATGCATATACAGTCAGCATATGATACCCAGTAGTAGAGTGGGAGTGCTAT
CCTTTGCATATGCCGCCACCTCCCAAGGGGGCGTGAATTTTCGCTGCTTGTCCTTTTCCTGCATGCTGGT
TGCTCCCATTCTTAGGTGAATTTAAGGAGGCCAGGCTAAAGCCGTCGCATGTCTGATTGCTCACCAGGTA
AATGTCGCTAATGTTTTCCAACGCGAGAAGGTGTTGAGCGCGGAGCTGAGTGACGTGACAACATGGGTAT
GCCCAATTGCCCCATGTTGGGAGGACGAAAATGGTGACAAGACAGATGGCCAGAAATACACCAACAGCAC
GCATGATGTCTACTGGGGATTTATTCTTTAGTGCGGGGGAATACACGGCTTTTAATACGATTGAGGGCGT
CTCCTAACAAGTTACATCACTCCTGCCCTTCCTCACCCTCATCTCCATCACCTCCTTCATCTCCGTCATC
TCCGTCATCACCCTCCGCGGCAGCCCCTTCCACCATAGGTGGAAACCAGGGAGGCAAATCTACTCCATCG
TCAAAGCTGCACACAGTCACCCTGATATTGCAGGTAGGAGCGGGCTTTGTCATAACAAGGTCCTTAATCG
CATCCTTCAAAACCTCAGCAAATATATGAGTTTGTAAAAAGACCATGAAATAACAGACAATGGACTCCCT
TAGCGGGCCAGGTTGTGGGCCGGGTCCAGGGGCCATTCCAAAGGGGAGACGACTCAATGGTGTAAGACGA
CATTGTGGAATAGCAAGGGCAGTTCCTCGCCTTAGGTTGTAAAGGGAGGTCTTACTACCTCCATATACGA
ACACACCGGCGACCCAAGTTCCTTCGTCGGTAGTCCTTTCTACGTGACTCCTAGCCAGGAGAGCTCTTAA
ACCTTCTGCAATGTTCTCAAATTTCGGGTTGGAACCTCCTTGACCACGATGCTTTCCAAACCACCCTCCT
TTTTTGCGCCTGCCTCCATCACCCTGACCCCGGGGTCCAGTGCTTGGGCCTTCTCCTGGGTCATCTGCGG
GGCCCTGCTCTATCGCTCCCGGGGGCACGTCAGGCTCACCATCTGGGCCACCTTCTTGGTGGTATTCAAA
ATAATCGGCTTCCCCTACAGGGTGGAAAAATGGCCTTCTACCTGGAGGGGGCCTGCGCGGTGGAGACCCG
GATGATGATGACTGACTACTGGGACTCCTGGGCCTCTTTTCTCCACGTCCACGACCTCTCCCCCTGGCTC
TTTCACGACTTCCCCCCCTGGCTCTTTCACGTCCTCTACCCCGGCGGCCTCCACTACCTCCTCGACCCCG
GCCTCCACTACCTCCTCGACCCCGGCCTCCACTGCCTCCTCGACCCCGGCCTCCACCTCCTGCTCCTGCC
CCTCCTGCTCCTGCCCCTCCTCCTGCTCCTGCCCCTCCTGCCCCTCCTGCTCCTGCCCCTCCTGCCCCTC
CTGCTCCTGCCCCTCCTGCCCCTCCTGCTCCTGCCCCTCCTGCCCCTCCTCCTGCTCCTGCCCCTCCTGC
CCCTCCTCCTGCTCCTGCCCCTCCTGCCCCTCCTGCTCCTGCCCCTCCTGCCCCTCCTGCTCCTGCCCCT
CCTGCCCCTCCTGCTCCTGCCCCTCCTGCTCCTGCCCCTCCTGCTCCTGCCCCTCCTGCTCCTGCCCCTC
CTGCCCCTCCTGCCCCTCCTCCTGCTCCTGCCCCTCCTGCTCCTGCCCCTCCTGCCCCTCCTGCCCCTCC
TGCTCCTGCCCCTCCTCCTGCTCCTGCCCCTCCTGCCCCTCCTGCCCCTCCTCCTGCTCCTGCCCCTCCT
GCCCCTCCTCCTGCTCCTGCCCCTCCTCCTGCTCCTGCCCCTCCTGCCCCTCCTGCCCCTCCTCCTGCTC
CTGCCCCTCCTGCCCCTCCTCCTGCTCCTGCCCCTCCTCCTGCTCCTGCCCCTCCTGCCCCTCCTGCCCC
TCCTCCTGCTCCTGCCCCTCCTCCTGCTCCTGCCCCTCCTGCCCCTCCTGCCCCTCCTGCCCCTCCTCCT
GCTCCTGCCCCTCCTCCTGCTCCTGCCCCTCCTGCTCCTGCCCCTCCCGCTCCTGCTCCTGCTCCTGTTC
CACCGTGGGTCCCTTTGCAGCCAATGCAACTTGGACGTTTTTGGGGTCTCCGGACACCATCTCTATGTCT
TGGCCCTGATCCTGAGCCGCCCGGGGCTCCTGGTCTTCCGCCTCCTCGTCCTCGTCCTCTTCCCCGTCCT
CGTCCATGGTTATCACCCCCTCTTCTTTGAGGTCCACTGCCGCCGGAGCCTTCTGGTCCAGATGTGTCTC
CCTTCTCTCCTAGGCCATTTCCAGGTCCTGTACCTGGCCCCTCGTCAGACATGATTCACACTAAAAGAGA
TCAATAGACATCTTTATTAGACGACGCTCAGTGAATACAGGGAGTGCAGACTCCTGCCCCCTCCAACAGC
CCCCCCACCCTCATCCCCTTCATGGTCGCTGTCAGACAGATCCAGGTCTGAAAATTCCCCATCCTCCGAA
CCATCCTCGTCCTCATCACCAATTACTCGCAGCCCGGAAAACTCCCGCTGAACATCCTCAAGATTTGCGT
CCTGAGCCTCAAGCCAGGCCTCAAATTCCTCGTCCCCCTTTTTGCTGGACGGTAGGGATGGGGATTCTCG
GGACCCCTCCTCTTCCTCTTCAAGGTCACCAGACAGAGATGCTACTGGGGCAACGGAAGAAAAGCTGGGT
GCGGCCTGTGAGGATCAGCTTATCGATGATAAGCTGTCAAACATGAGAATTCTTGAAGACGAAAGGGCCT
CGTGATACGCCTATTTTTATAGGTTAATGTCATGATAATAATGGTTTCTTAGACGTCAGGTGGCACTTTT
CGGGGAAATGTGCGCGGAACCCCTATTTGTTTATTTTTCTAAATACATTCAAATATGTATCCGCTCATGA
GACAATAACCCTGATAAATGCTTCAATAATATTGAAAAAGGAAGAGTATGAGTATTCAACATTTCCGTGT
CGCCCTTATTCCCTTTTTTGCGGCATTTTGCCTTCCTGTTTTTGCTCACCCAGAAACGCTGGTGAAAGTA
AAAGATGCTGAAGATCAGTTGGGTGCACGAGTGGGTTACATCGAACTGGATCTCAACAGCGGTAAGATCC
TTGAGAGTTTTCGCCCCGAAGAACGTTTTCCAATGATGAGCACTTTTAAAGTTCTGCTATGTGGCGCGGT
ATTATCCCGTGTTGACGCCGGGCAAGAGCAACTCGGTCGCCGCATACACTATTCTCAGAATGACTTGGTT
GAGTACTCACCAGTCACAGAAAAGCATCTTACGGATGGCATGACAGTAAGAGAATTATGCAGTGCTGCCA
TAACCATGAGTGATAACACTGCGGCCAACTTACTTCTGACAACGATCGGAGGACCGAAGGAGCTAACCGC
TTTTTTGCACAACATGGGGGATCATGTAACTCGCCTTGATCGTTGGGAACCGGAGCTGAATGAAGCCATA
CCAAACGACGAGCGTGACACCACGATGCCTGCAGCAATGGCAACAACGTTGCGCAAACTATTAACTGGCG
AACTACTTACTCTAGCTTCCCGGCAACAATTAATAGACTGGATGGAGGCGGATAAAGTTGCAGGACCACT
TCTGCGCTCGGCCCTTCCGGCTGGCTGGTTTATTGCTGATAAATCTGGAGCCGGTGAGCGTGGGTCTCGC
GGTATCATTGCAGCACTGGGGCCAGATGGTAAGCCCTCCCGTATCGTAGTTATCTACACGACGGGGAGTC
AGGCAACTATGGATGAACGAAATAGACAGATCGCTGAGATAGGTGCCTCACTGATTAAGCATTGGTAACT
GTCAGACCAAGTTTACTCATATATACTTTAGATTGATTTAAAACTTCATTTTTAATTTAAAAGGATCTAG
GTGAAGATCCTTTTTGATAATCTCATGACCAAAATCCCTTAACGTGAGTTTTCGTTCCACTGAGCGTCAG
ACCCCGTAGAAAAGATCAAAGGATCTTCTTGAGATCCTTTTTTTCTGCGCGTAATCTGCTGCTTGCAAAC
AAAAAAACCACCGCTACCAGCGGTGGTTTGTTTGCCGGATCAAGAGCTACCAACTCTTTTTCCGAAGGTA
ACTGGCTTCAGCAGAGCGCAGATACCAAATACTGTCCTTCTAGTGTAGCCGTAGTTAGGCCACCACTTCA
AGAACTCTGTAGCACCGCCTACATACCTCGCTCTGCTAATCCTGTTACCAGTGGCTGCTGCCAGTGGCGA
TAAGTCGTGTCTTACCGGGTTGGACTCAAGACGATAGTTACCGGATAAGGCGCAGCGGTCGGGCTGAACG
GGGGGTTCGTGCACACAGCCCAGCTTGGAGCGAACGACCTACACCGAACTGAGATACCTACAGCGTGAGC
TATGAGAAAGCGCCACGCTTCCCGAAGGGAGAAAGGCGGACAGGTATCCGGTAAGCGGCAGGGTCGGAAC
AGGAGAGCGCACGAGGGAGCTTCCAGGGGGAAACGCCTGGTATCTTTATAGTCCTGTCGGGTTTCGCCAC
CTCTGACTTGAGCGTCGATTTTTGTGATGCTCGTCAGGGGGGCGGAGCCTATGGAAAAACGCCAGCAACG
CGGCCTTTTTACGGTTCCTGGCCTTTTGCTGCGCCGCGTGCGGCTGCTGGAGATGGCGGACGCGATGGAT
ATGTTCTGCCAAGGGTTGGTTTGCGCATTCACAGTTCTCCGCAAGAATTGATTGGCTCCAATTCTTGGAG
TGGTGAATCCGTTAGCGAGGTGCCGCCGGCTTCCATTCAGGTCGAGGTGGCCCGGCTCCATGCACCGCGA
CGCAACGCGGGGAGGCAGACAAGGTATAGGGCGGCGCCTACAATCCATGCCAACCCGTTCCATGTGCTCG
CCGAGGCGGCATAAATCGCCGTGACGATCAGCGGTCCAGTGATCGAAGTTAGGCTGGTAAGAGCCGCGAG
CGATCCTTGAAGCTGTCCCTGATGGTCGTCATCTACCTGCCTGGACAGCATGGCCTGCAACGCGGGCATC
CCGATGCCGCCGGAAGCGAGAAGAATCATAATGGGGAAGGCCATCCAGCCTCGCGTCGCGAACGCCAGCA
AGACGTAGCCCAGCGCGTCGGCCGCCATGCCCTGCTTCATCCCCGTGGCCCGTTGCTCGCGTTTGCTGGC
GGTGTCCCCGGAAGAAATATATTTGCATGTCTTTAGTTCTATGATGACACAAACCCCGCCCAGCGTCTTG
TCATTGGCGAATTCGAACACGCAGATGCAGTCGGGGCGGCGCGGTCCCAGGTCCACTTCGCATATTAAGG
TGACGCGTGTGGCCTCGAACACCGAGCGACCCTGCAGCGACCCGCTTAACAGCGTCAACAGCGTGCCGCA
GATCCCGGGCAATGAGATATGAAAAAGCCTGAACTCACCGCGACGTCTGTCGAGAAGTTTCTGATCGAAA
AGTTCGACAGCGTCTCCGACCTGATGCAGCTCTCGGAGGGCGAAGAATCTCGTGCTTTCAGCTTCGATGT
AGGAGGGCGTGGATATGTCCTGCGGGTAAATAGCTGCGCCGATGGTTTCTACAAAGATCGTTATGTTTAT
CGGCACTTTGCATCGGCCGCGCTCCCGATTCCGGAAGTGCTTGACATTGGGGAATTCAGCGAGAGCCTGA
CCTATTGCATCTCCCGCCGTGCACAGGGTGTCACGTTGCAAGACCTGCCTGAAACCGAACTGCCCGCTGT
TCTGCAGCCGGTCGCGGAGGCCATGGATGCGATCGCTGCGGCCGATCTTAGCCAGACGAGCGGGTTCGGC
CCATTCGGACCGCAAGGAATCGGTCAATACACTACATGGCGTGATTTCATATGCGCGATTGCTGATCCCC
ATGTGTATCACTGGCAAACTGTGATGGACGACACCGTCAGTGCGTCCGTCGCGCAGGCTCTCGATGAGCT
GATGCTTTGGGCCGAGGACTGCCCCGAAGTCCGGCACCTCGTGCACGCGGATTTCGGCTCCAACAATGTC
CTGACGGACAATGGCCGCATAACAGCGGTCATTGACTGGAGCGAGGCGATGTTCGGGGATTCCCAATACG
AGGTCGCCAACATCTTCTTCTGGAGGCCGTGGTTGGCTTGTATGGAGCAGCAGACGCGCTACTTCGAGCG
GAGGCATCCGGAGCTTGCAGGATCGCCGCGGCTCCGGGCGTATATGCTCCGCATTGGTCTTGACCAACTC
TATCAGAGCTTGGTTGACGGCAATTTCGATGATGCAGCTTGGGCGCAGGGTCGATGCGACGCAATCGTCC
GATCCGGAGCCGGGACTGTCGGGCGTACACAAATCGCCCGCAGAAGCGCGGCCGTCTGGACCGATGGCTG
TGTAGAAGTACTCGCCGATAGTGGAAACCGACGCCCCAGCACTCGTCCGAGGGCAAAGGAATAGGGGAGA
TGGGGGAGGCTAACTGAAACACGGAAGGAGACAATACCGGAAGGAACCCGCGCTATGACGGCAATAAAAA
GACAGAATAAAACGCACGGGTGTTGGGTCGTTTGTTCATAAACGCGGGGTTCGGTCCCAGGGCTGGCACT
CTGTCGATACCCCACCGAGACCCCATTGGGGCCAATACGCCCGCGTTTCTTCCTTTTCCCCACCCCACCC
CCCAAGTTCGGGTGAAGGCCCAGGGCTCGCAGCCAACGTCGGGGCGGCAGGCCCTGCCATAGCCACTGGC
CCCGTGGGTTAGGGACGGGGTCCCCCATGGGGAATGGTTTATGGTTCGTGGGGGTTATTATTTTGGGCGT
TGCGTGGGGTCTGGTCCACGACTGGACTGAGCAGACAGACCCATGGTTTTTGGATGGCCTGGGCATGGAC
CGCATGTACTGGCGCGACACGAACACCGGGCGTCTGTGGCTGCCAAACACCCCCGACCCCCAAAAACCAC
CGCGCGGATTTCTGGCGTGCCAAGCTAGTCGACCAATTCTCATGTTTGACAGCTTATCATCGCAGATCCG
GGCAACGTTGTTGCATTGCTGCAGGCGCAGAACTGGTAGGTATGGAAGATCTATACATTGAATCAATATT
GGCAATTAGCCATATTAGTCATTGGTTATATAGCATAAATCAATATTGGCTATTGGCCATTGCATACGTT
GTATCTATATCATAATATGTACATTTATATTGGCTCATGTCCAATATGACCGCCATGTTGACATTGATTA
TTGACTAGTTATTAATAGTAATCAATTACGGGGTCATTAGTTCATAGCCCATATATGGAGTTCCGCGTTA
CATAACTTACGGTAAATGGCCCGCCTGGCTGACCGCCCAACGACCCCCGCCCATTGACGTCAATAATGAC
GTATGTTCCCATAGTAACGCCAATAGGGACTTTCCATTGACGTCAATGGGTGGAGTATTTACGGTAAACT
GCCCACTTGGCAGTACATCAAGTGTATCATATGCCAAGTCCGCCCCCTATTGACGTCAATGACGGTAAAT
GGCCCGCCTGGCATTATGCCCAGTACATGACCTTACGGGACTTTCCTACTTGGCAGTACATCTACGTATT
AGTCATCGCTATTACCATGGTGATGCGGTTTTGGCAGTACACCAATGGGCGTGGATAGCGGTTTGACTCA
CGGGGATTTCCAAGTCTCCACCCCATTGACGTCAATGGGAGTTTGTTTTGGCACCAAAATCAACGGGACT
TTCCAAAATGTCGTAATAACCCCGCCCCGTTGACGCAAATGGGCGGTAGGCGTGTACGGTGGGAGGTCTA
TATAAGCAGAGCTCGTTTAGTGAACCGTCAGATCTCTAGAAGCTGGGTACCAGCT
Features (pLannotate 1.2.2; 19 found; start..end, strand, type, name):
    115..3312    +  CDS            PDGFRA: PGFRA_HUMAN - Also known as PDGFR2, RHEPDGFRA. Experimental evidence at protein level: Swiss-Prot protein existence level 1. Tyrosine-protein kinase that acts as a cell-surface receptor for PDGFA, PDGFB and PDGFC and plays an essential role in the regulation of embryonic development, cell proliferation, survival and chemotaxis. Depending on the context, promotes or inhibits cell proliferation and cell migration. Plays an important role in the differentiation of bone marrow-derived mesenchymal stem cells. Required for normal skeleton development and cephalic closure during embryonic development
   3338..3472    -  polyA_signal   SV40 poly(A) signal: SV40 polyadenylation signal
   3495..3577    -  CDS            large T antigen (fragment): large T antigen from SV40 (simian virus 40)
   3580..3620    +  CDS            rop (fragment): Rop protein, which maintains plasmids at low copy number; rop
   4222..6011    -  rep_origin     oriP: Epstein-Barr virus oriP replication origin (Yates et al., 2000)
   6016..6234    -  CDS            gL (fragment): GL_EBVB9 - Experimental evidence at protein level: Swiss-Prot protein existence level 1. The heterodimer glycoprotein H-glycoprotein L is required for the fusion of viral and plasma membranes leading to virus entry into the host cell. Acts as a functional inhibitor of gH and maintains gH in an inhibited form. Upon binding to host integrins, gL dissociates from gH leading to activation of the viral fusion glycoproteins gB and gH. Fusion of EBV with B-lymphocytes requires the additional receptor- binding protein gp42, which forms a complex with gH/gL. The heterodimer gH/gL targets also host EPHA
   6317..8242    -  CDS            EBNA1: Epstein-Barr nuclear antigen 1, also known as EBNA-1 crucial for latent viral infection, and for episomal amplification of vectors containing the oriP origin (Okita et al., 2013)
   8280..8624    -  CDS            BRRF2_EBVB9 (fragment): Protein inferred from homology: Swiss-Prot protein existence level 3. From Epstein-Barr virus (strain B95-8) (HHV-4) (Human herpesvirus 4).
   8627..8650    -  promoter       tet promoter (fragment): E. coli promoter for tetracycline efflux protein gene
   8763..8867    +  promoter       AmpR promoter: bla
   8868..9728    +  CDS            AmpR: β-lactamase; bla; confers resistance to ampicillin, carbenicillin, and related antibiotics
   9899..10487   +  rep_origin     ori: high-copy-number ColE1/pMB1/pBR322/pUC origin of replication
  10677..11021   -  CDS            TcR (fragment): tetracycline efflux protein; tet; confers resistance to tetracycline
  11104..11249   +  promoter       HSV TK promoter: herpes simplex virus thymidine kinase promoter
  11289..12314   +  CDS            HygR: aminoglycoside phosphotransferase from E. coli; aph(4)-Ia; confers resistance to hygromycin
  12379..12427   +  polyA_signal   HSV TK poly(A) signal: herpes simplex virus thymidine kinase polyadenylation signal (Cole and Stacy, 1985)
  12627..12851   +  CDS            gH (fragment): GH_HHV11 - Experimental evidence at protein level: Swiss-Prot protein existence level 1. The heterodimer glycoprotein H-glycoprotein L is required for the fusion of viral and plasma membranes leading to virus entry into the host cell. Following initial binding to host receptor, membrane fusion is mediated by the fusion machinery composed of gB and the heterodimer gH/gL. May also be involved in the fusion between the virion envelope and the outer nuclear membrane during virion morphogenesis. From Human herpesvirus 1 (strain 17) (HHV-1) (Human herpes simplex virus 1).
  13080..13459   +  enhancer       CMV enhancer: human cytomegalovirus immediate early enhancer
  13461..13660   +  promoter       CMV promoter: human cytomegalovirus (CMV) immediate early promoter
