[The description below was written by a language model from this plasmid's Addgene catalogue record and pLannotate feature annotations shown in this document.]
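Description:
pCEP4-myc-PDGFRalpha-V242K is a 13.7 kb mammalian expression plasmid built on the Invitrogen pCEP4 episomal backbone. In E. coli it replicates at high copy from a ColE1/pUC-type origin and is selected with ampicillin through the bla gene. For mammalian cells the backbone carries the Epstein-Barr virus oriP origin together with the EBNA1 coding sequence, a pairing that allows the plasmid to be maintained extrachromosomally in suitable primate cells. A hygromycin resistance gene, driven by the HSV thymidine kinase promoter and ended by the TK polyadenylation signal, provides selection. Several short annotated fragments (EBV and HSV glycoprotein pieces, tetracycline resistance, rop and SV40 large T remnants) are leftover backbone sequence rather than functional parts.

The payload is human PDGFRA (platelet-derived growth factor receptor alpha), a 3.3 kb insert cloned between NheI and XhoI sites downstream of the CMV immediate early enhancer and promoter and followed by the SV40 polyadenylation signal. The record lists an influenza haemagglutinin signal peptide at the N terminus and an extracellular c-myc epitope tag; neither is annotated separately in the feature table. An extracellular tag of this kind allows surface-expressed receptor to be detected by antibody staining of intact cells. The receptor carries the V242K substitution, which the record describes as disrupting PDGF binding while preserving binding to the human cytomegalovirus trimer. The construct therefore expresses a receptor variant that separates virus recognition from growth factor recognition, in keeping with the associated work on engineering cytomegalovirus receptors that are orthogonal to normal human signalling.
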