Addgene plasmid #136436: pCEP4-myc-PDGFRalpha-V242K
Purpose: Mammalian expression plasmid for c-myc-tagged PDGFRA (V242K mutant)
Depositing lab: Erik Procko. Publication: Engineered receptors for human cytomegalovirus that are orthogonal to normal human biology. Park J, Gill KS, Aghajani AA, Heredia JD, Choi H, Oberstein A, Procko E. PLoS Pathog. 2020 Jun 19;16(6):e1008647. doi: 10.1371/journal.ppat.1008647. eCollection 2020 Jun. PubMed 32559251.
Backbone
  Vector backbone: pCEP4
  Backbone manufacturer: Invitrogen
  Backbone size w/o insert (bp): 10381
  Total vector size (bp): 13705
  Vector type: Mammalian Expression
  Selectable markers: Hygromycin
Growth in bacteria
  Bacterial resistance: Ampicillin, 100 μg/mL
  Growth temperature: 37°C
  Growth strain: DH5alpha
  Copy number: High Copy
Gene/Insert
  Gene/Insert name: PDGFRalpha (alt names: PDGFRA; platelet-derived growth factor receptor alpha)
  Species: H. sapiens (human)
  Insert size (bp): 3324
  Mutation: V242K (disrupts PDGF binding, but still binds HCMV trimer)
  GenBank ID: NP_006197.1
  Entrez Gene: PDGFRA (a.k.a. CD140A, PDGFR-2, PDGFR2)
  Promoter: CMV
  Tag / fusion protein: Signal peptide from influenza HA (N terminal on insert); Extracellular c-myc epitope tag
  Cloning method: Restriction Enzyme; 5′ cloning site NheI (not destroyed); 3′ cloning site XhoI (not destroyed)
  Sequencing primers: 5′ CMV_fwd; 3′ EBV_rev
Terms and licenses: Academic/Nonprofit Terms; Industry Terms: Not Available to Industry
How to cite: pCEP4-myc-PDGFRalpha-V242K was a gift from Erik Procko (Addgene plasmid # 136436 ; http://n2t.net/addgene:136436 ; RRID:Addgene_136436)
