>Addgene plasmid #136436 | pCEP4-myc-PDGFRalpha-V242K | addgene partial sequence | sequence record 271698 | Addgene Partial NGS Result
CCTGTTCCACCGTGGGTCCCTTTGCAGCCAATGCAACTTGGACGTTTTTGGGGTCTCCGGACACCATCTC
TATGTCTTGGCCCTGATCCTGAGCCGCCCGGGGCTCCTGGTCTTCCGCCTCCTCGTCCTCGTCCTCTTCC
CCGTCCTCGTCCATGGTTATCACCCCCTCTTCTTTGAGGTCCACTGCCGCCGGAGCCTTCTGGTCCAGAT
GTGTCTCCCTTCTCTCCTAGGCCATTTCCAGGTCCTGTACCTGGCCCCTCGTCAGACATGATTCACACTA
AAAGAGATCAATAGACATCTTTATTAGACGACGCTCAGTGAATACAGGGAGTGCAGACTCCTGCCCCCTC
CAACAGCCCCCCCACCCTCATCCCCTTCATGGTCGCTGTCAGACAGATCCAGGTCTGAAAATTCCCCATC
CTCCGAACCATCCTCGTCCTCATCACCAATTACTCGCAGCCCGGAAAACTCCCGCTGAACATCCTCAAGA
TTTGCGTCCTGAGCCTCAAGCCAGGCCTCAAATTCCTCGTCCCCCTTTTTGCTGGACGGTAGGGATGGGG
ATTCTCGGGACCCCTCCTCTTCCTCTTCAAGGTCACCAGACAGAGATGCTACTGGGGCAACGGAAGAAAA
GCTGGGTGCGGCCTGTGAGGATCAGCTTATCGATGATAAGCTGTCAAACATGAGAATTCTTGAAGACGAA
AGGGCCTCGTGATACGCCTATTTTTATAGGTTAATGTCATGATAATAATGGTTTCTTAGACGTCAGGTGG
CACTTTTCGGGGAAATGTGCGCGGAACCCCTATTTGTTTATTTTTCTAAATACATTCAAATATGTATCCG
CTCATGAGACAATAACCCTGATAAATGCTTCAATAATATTGAAAAAGGAAGAGTATGAGTATTCAACATT
TCCGTGTCGCCCTTATTCCCTTTTTTGCGGCATTTTGCCTTCCTGTTTTTGCTCACCCAGAAACGCTGGT
GAAAGTAAAAGATGCTGAAGATCAGTTGGGTGCACGAGTGGGTTACATCGAACTGGATCTCAACAGCGGT
AAGATCCTTGAGAGTTTTCGCCCCGAAGAACGTTTTCCAATGATGAGCACTTTTAAAGTTCTGCTATGTG
GCGCGGTATTATCCCGTGTTGACGCCGGGCAAGAGCAACTCGGTCGCCGCATACACTATTCTCAGAATGA
CTTGGTTGAGTACTCACCAGTCACAGAAAAGCATCTTACGGATGGCATGACAGTAAGAGAATTATGCAGT
GCTGCCATAACCATGAGTGATAACACTGCGGCCAACTTACTTCTGACAACGATCGGAGGACCGAAGGAGC
TAACCGCTTTTTTGCACAACATGGGGGATCATGTAACTCGCCTTGATCGTTGGGAACCGGAGCTGAATGA
AGCCATACCAAACGACGAGCGTGACACCACGATGCCTGCAGCAATGGCAACAACGTTGCGCAAACTATTA
ACTGGCGAACTACTTACTCTAGCTTCCCGGCAACAATTAATAGACTGGATGGAGGCGGATAAAGTTGCAG
GACCACTTCTGCGCTCGGCCCTTCCGGCTGGCTGGTTTATTGCTGATAAATCTGGAGCCGGTGAGCGTGG
GTCTCGCGGTATCATTGCAGCACTGGGGCCAGATGGTAAGCCCTCCCGTATCGTAGTTATCTACACGACG
GGGAGTCAGGCAACTATGGATGAACGAAATAGACAGATCGCTGAGATAGGTGCCTCACTGATTAAGCATT
GGTAACTGTCAGACCAAGTTTACTCATATATACTTTAGATTGATTTAAAACTTCATTTTTAATTTAAAAG
GATCTAGGTGAAGATCCTTTTTGATAATCTCATGACCAAAATCCCTTAACGTGAGTTTTCGTTCCACTGA
GCGTCAGACCCCGTAGAAAAGATCAAAGGATCTTCTTGAGATCCTTTTTTTCTGCGCGTAATCTGCTGCT
TGCAAACAAAAAAACCACCGCTACCAGCGGTGGTTTGTTTGCCGGATCAAGAGCTACCAACTCTTTTTCC
GAAGGTAACTGGCTTCAGCAGAGCGCAGATACCAAATACTGTCCTTCTAGTGTAGCCGTAGTTAGGCCAC
CACTTCAAGAACTCTGTAGCACCGCCTACATACCTCGCTCTGCTAATCCTGTTACCAGTGGCTGCTGCCA
GTGGCGATAAGTCGTGTCTTACCGGGTTGGACTCAAGACGATAGTTACCGGATAAGGCGCAGCGGTCGGG
CTGAACGGGGGGTTCGTGCACACAGCCCAGCTTGGAGCGAACGACCTACACCGAACTGAGATACCTACAG
CGTGAGCTATGAGAAAGCGCCACGCTTCCCGAAGGGAGAAAGGCGGACAGGTATCCGGTAAGCGGCAGGG
TCGGAACAGGAGAGCGCACGAGGGAGCTTCCAGGGGGAAACGCCTGGTATCTTTATAGTCCTGTCGGGTT
TCGCCACCTCTGACTTGAGCGTCGATTTTTGTGATGCTCGTCAGGGGGGCGGAGCCTATGGAAAAACGCC
AGCAACGCGGCCTTTTTACGGTTCCTGGCCTTTTGCTGGCCTTGAAGCTGTCCCTGATGGTCGTCATCTA
CCTGCCTGGACAGCATGGCCTGCAACGCGGGCATCCCGATGCCGCCGGAAGCGAGAAGAATCATAATGGG
GAAGGCCATCCAGCCTCGCGTCGCGAACGCCAGCAAGACGTAGCCCAGCGCGTCGGCCCCGAGATGCGCC
GCGTGCGGCTGCTGGAGATGGCGGACGCGATGGATATGTTCTGCCAAGGGTTGGTTTGCGCATTCACAGT
TCTCCGCAAGAATTGATTGGCTCCAATTCTTGGAGTGGTGAATCCGTTAGCGAGGTGCCGCCCTGCTTCA
TCCCCGTGGCCCGTTGCTCGCGTTTGCTGGCGGTGTCCCCGGAAGAAATATATTTGCATGTCTTTAGTTC
TATGATGACACAAACCCCGCCCAGCGTCTTGTCATTGGCGAATTCGAACACGCAGATGCAGTCGGGGCGG
CGCGGTCCGAGGTCCACTTCGCATATTAAGGTGACGCGTGTGGCCTCGAACACCGAGCGACCCTGCAGCG
ACCCGCTTAACAGCGTCAACAGCGTGCCGCAGATCCCGGGGGGCAATGAGATATGAAAAAGCCTGAACTC
ACCGCGACGTCTGTCGAGAAGTTTCTGATCGAAAAGTTCGACAGCGTCTCCGACCTGATGCAGCTCTCGG
AGGGCGAAGAATCTCGTGCTTTCAGCTTCGATGTAGGAGGGCGTGGATATGTCCTGCGGGTAAATAGCTG
CGCCGATGGTTTCTACAAAGATCGTTATGTTTATCGGCACTTTGCATCGGCCGCGCTCCCGATTCCGGAA
GTGCTTGACATTGGGGAATTCAGCGAGAGCCTGACCTATTGCATCTCCCGCCGTGCACAGGGTGTCACGT
TGCAAGACCTGCCTGAAACCGAACTGCCCGCTGTTCTGCAGCCGGTCGCGGAGGCCATGGATGCGATCGC
TGCGGCCGATCTTAGCCAGACGAGCGGGTTCGGCCCATTCGGACCGCAAGGAATCGGTCAATACACTACA
TGGCGTGATTTCATATGCGCGATTGCTGATCCCCATGTGTATCACTGGCAAACTGTGATGGACGACACCG
TCAGTGCGTCCGTCGCGCAGGCTCTCGATGAGCTGATGCTTTGGGCCGAGGACTGCCCCGAAGTCCGGCA
CCTCGTGCACGCGGATTTCGGCTCCAACAATGTCCTGACGGACAATGGCCGCATAACAGCGGTCATTGAC
TGGAGCGAGGCGATGTTCGGGGATTCCCAATACGAGGTCGCCAACATCTTCTTCTGGAGGCCGTGGTTGG
CTTGTATGGAGCAGCAGACGCGCTACTTCGAGCGGAGGCATCCGGAGCTTGCAGGATCGCCGCGGCTCCG
GGCGTATATGCTCCGCATTGGTCTTGACCAACTCTATCAGAGCTTGGTTGACGGCAATTTCGATGATGCA
GCTTGGGCGCAGGGTCGATGCGACGCAATCGTCCGATCCGGAGCCGGGACTGTCGGGCGTACACAAATCG
CCCGCAGAAGCGCGGCCGTCTGGACCGATGGCTGTGTAGAAGTACTCGCCGATAGTGGAAACCGACGCCC
CAGCACTCGTCCGGATCGGGAGATGGGGGAGGCTAACTGAAACACGGAAGGAGACAATACCGGAAGGAAC
CCGCGCTATGACGGCAATAAAAAGACAGAATAAAACGCACGGGTGTTGGGTCGTTTGTTCATAAACGCGG
GGTTCGGTCCCAGGGCTGGCACTCTGTCGATACCCCACCGAGACCCCATTGGGGCCAATACGCCCGCGTT
TCTTCCTTTTCCCCACCCCACCCCCCAAGTTCGGGTGAAGGCCCAGGGCTCGCAGCCAACGTCGGGGCGG
CAGGCCCTGCCATAGCCACTGGCCCCGTGGGTTAGGGACGGGGTCCCCCATGGGGAATGGTTTATGGTTC
GTGGGGGTTATTATTTTGGGCGTTGCGTGGGGTCAGGTCCACGACTGGACTGAGCAGACAGACCCATGGT
TTTTGGATGGCCTGGGCATGGACCGCATGTACTGGCGCGACACGAACACCGGGCGTCTGTGGCTGCCAAA
CACCCCCGACCCCCAAAAACCACCGCGCGGATTTCTGGCGTGCCAAGCTAGTCGACCAATTCTCATGTTT
GACAGCTTATCATCGCAGATCCGGGCAACGTTGTTGCCATTGCTGCAGGCGCAGAACTGGTAGGTATGGA
AGATCTATACATTGAATCAATATTGGCAATTAGCCATATTAGTCATTGGTTATATAGCATAAATCAATAT
TGGCTATTGGCCATTGCATACGTTGTATCTATATCATAATATGTACATTTATATTGGCTCATGTCCAATA
TGACCGCCATGTTGACATTGATTATTGACTAGTTATTAATAGTAATCAATTACGGGGTCATTAGTTCATA
GCCCATATATGGAGTTCCGCGTTACATAACTTACGGTAAATGGCCCGCCTGGCTGACCGCCCAACGACCC
CCGCCCATTGACGTCAATAATGACGTATGTTCCCATAGTAACGCCAATAGGGACTTTCCATTGACGTCAA
TGGGTGGAGTATTTACGGTAAACTGCCCACTTGGCAGTACATCAAGTGTATCATATGCCAAGTCCGCCCC
CTATTGACGTCAATGACGGTAAATGGCCCGCCTGGCATTATGCCCAGTACATGACCTTACGGGACTTTCC
TACTTGGCAGTACATCTACGTATTAGTCATCGCTATTACCATGGTGATGCGGTTTTGGCAGTACACCAAT
GGGCGTGGATAGCGGTTTGACTCACGGGGATTTCCAAGTCTCCACCCCATTGACGTCAATGGGAGTTTGT
TTTGGCACCAAAATCAACGGGACTTTCCAAAATGTCGTAATAACCCCGCCCCGTTGACGCAAATGGGCGG
TAGGCGTGTACGGTGGGAGGTCTATATAAGCAGAGCTCGTTTAGTGAACCGTCAGATCTCTAGAAGCTGG
GTACCAGCTGCTAGCGCCACCATGAAGACCATCATCGCCCTGAGCTACATCTTCTGCCTGGTGTTCGCCG
AGCAGAAATTGATCAGCGAGGAGGACCTGGGCAGCCCTGGAGGCGCCTCTGGCCAGCTTTCATTACCCTC
TATCCTTCCAAATGAAAATGAAAAGGTTGTGCAGCTGAATTCATCCTTTTCTCTGAGATGCTTTGGGGAG
AGTGAAGTGAGCTGGCAGTACCCCATGTCTGAAGAAGAGAGCTCCGATGTGGAAATCAGAAATGAAGAAA
ACAACAGCGGCCTTTTTGTGACGGTCTTGGAAGTGAGCAGTGCCTCGGCGGCCCACACAGGGTTGTACAC
TTGCTATTACAACCACACTCAGACAGAAGAGAATGAGCTTGAAGGCAGGCACATTTACATCTATGTGCCA
GACCCAGATGTAGCCTTTGTACCTCTAGGAATGACGGATTATTTAGTCATCGTGGAGGATGATGATTCTG
CCATTATACCTTGTCGCACAACTGATCCCGAGACTCCTGTAACCTTACACAACAGTGAGGGGGTGGTACC
TGCCTCCTATGACAGCAGACAGGGCTTTAATGGGACCTTCACTGTAGGGCCCTATATCTGTGAGGCCACC
GTCAAAGGAAAGAAGTTCCAGACCATCCCATTTAATGTTTATGCTTTAAAAGCAACATCAGAGCTGGATC
TAGAAATGGAAGCTCTTAAAACCGTGTATAAGTCAGGGGAAACGATTGTGGTCACCTGTGCTGTTTTTAA
CAATGAGAAGGTTGACCTTCAATGGACTTACCCTGGAGAAGTGAAAGGCAAAGGCATCACAATGCTGGAA
GAAATCAAAGTCCCATCCATCAAATTGGTGTACACTTTGACGGTCCCCGAGGCCACGGTGAAAGACAGTG
GAGATTACGAATGTGCTGCCCGCCAGGCTACCAGGGAGGTCAAAGAAATGAAGAAAGTCACTATTTCTGT
CCATGAGAAAGGTTTCATTGAAATCAAACCCACCTTCAGCCAGTTGGAAGCTGTCAACCTGCATGAAGTC
AAACATTTTGTTGTAGAGGTGCGGGCCTACCCACCTCCCAGGATATCCTGGCTGAAAAACAATCTGACTC
TGATTGAAAATCTCACTGAGATCACCACTGATGTGGAAAAGATTCAGGAAATAAGGTATCGAAGCAAATT
AAAGCTGATCCGTGCTAAGGAAGAAGACAGTGGCCATTATACTATTGTAGCTCAAAATGAAGATGCTGTG
AAGAGCTATACTTTTGAACTGTTAACTCAAGTTCCTTCATCCATTCTGGACTTGGTCGATGATCACCATG
GCTCAACTGGGGGACAGACCGTACGGTGCACAGCTGAAGGCACGCCGCTTCCTGATATTGAGTGGATGAT
ATGCAAAGATATTAAGAAATGTAATAATGAAACTTCCTGGACTATTTTGGCCAACAATGTCTCAAACATC
ATCACGGAGATCCACTCCCGAGACAGGAGTACCGTGGAGGGCCGTGTGACTTTCGCCAAAGTGGAGGAGA
CCATCGCCGTGCGATGCCTGGCTAAGAATCTCCTTGGAGCTGAGAACCGAGAGCTGAAGCTGGTGGCTCC
CACCCTGCGTTCTGAACTCACGGTGGCTGCTGCAGTCCTGGTGCTGTTGGTGATTGTGATCATCTCACTT
ATTGTCCTGGTTGTCATTTGGAAACAGAAACCGAGGTATGAAATTCGCTGGAGGGTCATTGAATCAATCA
GCCCGGATGGACATGAATATATTTATGTGGACCCGATGCAGCTGCCTTATGACTCAAGATGGGAGTTTCC
AAGAGATGGACTAGTGCTTGGTCGGGTCTTGGGGTCTGGAGCGTTTGGGAAGGTGGTTGAAGGAACAGCC
TATGGATTAAGCCGGTCCCAACCTGTCATGAAAGTTGCAGTGAAGATGCTAAAACCCACGGCCAGATCCA
GTGAAAAACAAGCTCTCATGTCTGAACTGAAGATAATGACTCACCTGGGGCCACATTTGAACATTGTAAA
CTTGCTGGGAGCCTGCACCAAGTCAGGCCCCATTTACATCATCACAGAGTATTGCTTCTATGGAGATTTG
GTCAACTATTTGCATAAGAATAGGGATAGCTTCCTGAGCCACCACCCAGAGAAGCCAAAGAAAGAGCTGG
ATATCTTTGGATTGAACCCTGCTGATGAAAGCACACGGAGCTATGTTATTTTATCTTTTGAAAACAATGG
TGACTACATGGACATGAAGCAGGCTGATACTACACAGTATGTCCCCATGCTAGAAAGGAAAGAGGTTTCT
AAATATTCCGACATCCAGAGATCACTCTATGATCGTCCAGCCTCATATAAGAAGAAATCTATGTTAGACT
CAGAAGTCAAAAACCTCCTTTCAGATGATAACTCAGAAGGCCTTACTTTATTGGATTTGTTGAGCTTCAC
CTATCAAGTTGCCCGAGGAATGGAGTTTTTGGCTTCAAAAAATTGTGTCCACCGTGATCTGGCTGCTCGC
AACGTCCTCCTGGCACAAGGAAAAATTGTGAAGATCTGTGACTTTGGCCTGGCCAGAGACATCATGCATG
ATTCGAACTATGTGTCGAAAGGCAGTACCTTTCTGCCCGTGAAGTGGATGGCTCCTGAGAGCATCTTTGA
CAACCTCTACACCACACTGAGTGATGTCTGGTCTTATGGCATTCTGCTCTGGGAGATCTTTTCCCTTGGT
GGCACCCCTTACCCCGGCATGATGGTGGATTCTACTTTCTACAATAAGATCAAGAGTGGGTACCGGATGG
CCAAGCCTGACCACGCTACCAGTGAAGTCTACGAGATCATGGTGAAATGCTGGAACAGTGAGCCGGAGAA
GAGACCCTCCTTTTACCACCTGAGTGAGATTGTGGAGAATCTGCTGCCTGGACAATATAAAAAGAGTTAT
GAAAAAATTCACCTGGACTTCCTGAAGAGTGACCATCCTGCTGTGGCACGCATGCGTGTGGACTCAGACA
ATGCATACATTGGTGTCACCTACAAAAACGAGGAAGACAAGCTGAAGGACTGGGAGGGTGGTCTGGATGA
GCAGAGACTGAGCGCTGACAGTGGCTACATCATTCCTCTGCCTGACATTGACCCTGTCCCTGAGGAGGAG
GACCTGGGCAAGAGGAACAGACACAGCTCGCAGACCTCTGAAGAGAGTGCCATTGAGACGGGTTCCAGCA
GTTCCACCTTCATCAAGAGAGAGGACGAGACCATTGAAGACATCGACATGATGGACGACATCGGCATAGA
CTCTTCAGACCTGGTGGAAGACAGCTTCCTGTAATGACTCGAGGCCGGCAAGGCCGGATCCAGACATGAT
AAGATACATTGATGAGTTTGGACAAACCACAACTAGAATGCAGTGAAAAAAATGCTTTATTTGTGAAATT
TGTGATGCTATTGCTTTATTTGTAACCATTATAAGCTGCAATAAACAAGTTAACAACAACAATTGCATTC
ATTTTATGTTTCAGGTTCAGGGGGAGGTGTGGGAGGTTTTTTAAAGCAAGTAAAACCTCTACAAATGTGG
TATGGCTGATTATGATCCGGCTGCCTCGCGCGTTTCGGTGATGACGGTGAAAACCTCTGACACATGCAGC
TCCCGGAGACGGTCACAGCTTGTCTGTAAGCGGATGCCGGGAGCAGACAAGCCCGTCAGGGCGCGTCAGC
GGGTGTTGGCGGGTGTCGGGGCGCAGCCATGAGGTCGACTCTAGAGGATCGATCCCCGCCCCGGACGAAC
TAAACCTGACTACGACATCTCTGCCCCTTCTTCGCGGGGCAGTGCATGTAATCCCTTCAGTTGGTTGGTA
CAACTTGCCAACTGGGCCCTGTTCCACATGTGACACGGGGGGGGACCAAACACAAAGGGGTTCTCTGACT
GTAGTTGACATCCTTATAAATGGATGTGCACATTTGCCAACACTGAGTGGCTTTCATCCTGGAGCAGACT
TTGCAGTCTGTGGACTGCAACACAACATTGCCTTTATGTGTAACTCTTGGCTGAAGCTCTTACACCAATG
CTGGGGGACATGTACCTCCCAGGGGCCCAGGAAGACTACGGGAGGCTACACCAACGTCAATCAGAGGGGC
CTGTGTAGCTACCGATAAGCGGACCCTCAAGAGGGCATTAGCAATAGTGTTTATAAGGCCCCCTTGTTAA
CCCTAAACGGGTAGCATATGCTTCCCGGGTAGTAGTATATACTATCCAGACTAACCCTAATTCAATAGCA
TATGTTACCCAACGGGAAGCATATGCTATCGAATTAGGGTTAGTAAAAGGGTCCTAAGGAACAGCGATAT
CTCCCACCCCATGAGCTGTCACGGTTTTATTTACATGGGGTCAGGATTCCACGAGGGTAGTGAACCATTT
TAGTCACAAGGGCAGTGGCTGAAGATCAAGGAGCGGGCAGTGAACTCTCCTGAATCTTCGCCTGCTTCTT
CATTCTCCTTCGTTTAGCTAATAGAATAACTGCTGAGTTGTGAACAGTAAGGTGTATGTGAGGTGCTCGA
AAACAAGGTTTCAGGTGACGCCCCCAGAATAAAATTTGGACGGGGGGTTCAGTGGTGGCATTGTGCTATG
ACACCAATATAACCCTCACAAACCCCTTGGGCAATAAATACTAGTGTAGGAATGAAACATTCTGAATATC
TTTAACAATAGAAATCCATGGGGTGGGGACAAGCCGTAAAGACTGGATGTCCATCTCACACGAATTTATG
GCTATGGGCAACACATAATCCTAGTGCAATATGATACTGGGGTTATTAAGATGTGTCCCAGGCAGGGACC
AAGACAGGTGAACCATGTTGTTACACTCTATTTGTAACAAGGGGAAAGAGAGTGGACGCCGACAGCAGCG
GACTCCACTGGTTGTCTCTAACACCCCCGAAAATTAAACGGGGCTCCACGCCAATGGGGCC
